>Addgene plasmid #195679 | pBEL2564 | addgene full sequence | sequence record 383651 | Addgene NGS Result
CTCAGTACAATCTGCTCTGATGCCGCATAGTTAAGCCAGTATACACTCCGCTATCGCTACGTGACTGGGT
CATGGCTGCGCCCCGACACCCGCCAACACCCGCTGACGCGCCCTGACGGGCTTGTCTGCTCCCGGCATCC
GCTTACAGACAAGCTGTGACCGTCTCCGGGAGCTGCATGTGTCAGAGGTTTTCACCGTCATCACCGAAAC
GCGCGAGGCAGCTGCGGTAAAGCTCATCAGCGTGGTCGTGAAGCGATTCACAGATGTCTGCCTGTTCATC
CGCGTCCAGCTCGTTGAGTTTCTCCAGAAGCGTTAATGTCTGGCTTCTGATAAAGCGGGCCATGTTAAGG
GCGGTTTTTTCCTGTTTGGTCACTGATGCCTCCGTGTAAGGGGGATTTCTGTTCATGGGGGTAATGATAC
CGATGAAACGAGAGAGGATGCTCACGATACGGGTTACTGATGATGAACATGCCCGGTTACTGGAACGTTG
TGAGGGTAAACAACTGGCGGTATGGATGCGGCGGGACCAGAGAAAAATCACTCAGGGTCAATGCCAGCGC
TTCGTTAATACAGATGTAGGTGTTCCACAGGGTAGCCAGCAGCATCCTGCGATGCAGATCCGGAACATAA
TGGTGCAGGGCGCTGACTTCCGCGTTTCCAGACTTTACGAAACACGGAAACCGAAGACCATTCATGTTGT
TGCTCAGGTCGCAGACGTTTTGCAGCAGCAGTCGCTTCACGTTCGCTCGCGTATCGGTGATTCATTCTGC
TAACCAGTAAGGCAACCCCGCCAGCCTAGCCGGGTCCTCAACGACAGGAGCACGATCATGCGCACCCGTG
GGGCCGCCATGCCGGCGATAATGGCCTGCTTCTCGCCGAAACGTTTGGTGGCGGGACCAGTGACGAAGGC
TTGAGCGAGGGCGTGCAAGATTCCGAATACCGCAAGCGACAGGCCGATCATCGTCGCGCTCCAGCGAAAG
CGGTCCTCGCCGAAAATGACCCAGAGCGCTGCCGGCACCTGTCCTACGAGTTGCATGATAAAGAAGACAG
TCATAAGTGCGGCGACGATAGTCATGCCCCGCGCCCACCGGAAGGAGCTGACTGGGTTGAAGGCTCTCAA
GGGCATCGGTCGAGATCCCGGTGCCTAATGAGTGAGCTAACTTACATTAATTGCGTTGCGCTCACTGCCC
GCTTTCCAGTCGGGAAACCTGTCGTGCCAGCTGCATTAATGAATCGGCCAACGCGCGGGGAGAGGCGGTT
TGCGTATTGGGCGCCAGGGTGGTTTTTCTTTTCACCAGTGAGACGGGCAACAGCTGATTGCCCTTCACCG
CCTGGCCCTGAGAGAGTTGCAGCAAGCGGTCCACGCTGGTTTGCCCCAGCAGGCGAAAATCCTGTTTGAT
GGTGGTTAACGGCGGGATATAACATGAGCTGTCTTCGGTATCGTCGTATCCCACTACCGAGATATCCGCA
CCAACGCGCAGCCCGGACTCGGTAATGGCGCGCATTGCGCCCAGCGCCATCTGATCGTTGGCAACCAGCA
TCGCAGTGGGAACGATGCCCTCATTCAGCATTTGCATGGTTTGTTGAAAACCGGACATGGCACTCCAGTC
GCCTTCCCGTTCCGCTATCGGCTGAATTTGATTGCGAGTGAGATATTTATGCCAGCCAGCCAGACGCAGA
CGCGCCGAGACAGAACTTAATGGGCCCGCTAACAGCGCGATTTGCTGGTGACCCAATGCGACCAGATGCT
CCACGCCCAGTCGCGTACCGTCTTCATGGGAGAAAATAATACTGTTGATGGGTGTCTGGTCAGAGACATC
AAGAAATAACGCCGGAACATTAGTGCAGGCAGCTTCCACAGCAATGGCATCCTGGTCATCCAGCGGATAG
TTAATGATCAGCCCACTGACGCGTTGCGCGAGAAGATTGTGCACCGCCGCTTTACAGGCTTCGACGCCGC
TTCGTTCTACCATCGACACCACCACGCTGGCACCCAGTTGATCGGCGCGAGATTTAATCGCCGCGACAAT
TTGCGACGGCGCGTGCAGGGCCAGACTGGAGGTGGCAACGCCAATCAGCAACGACTGTTTGCCCGCCAGT
TGTTGTGCCACGCGGTTGGGAATGTAATTCAGCTCCGCCATCGCCGCTTCCACTTTTTCCCGCGTTTTCG
CAGAAACGTGGCTGGCCTGGTTCACCACGCGGGAAACGGTCTGATAAGAGACACCGGCATACTCTGCGAC
ATCGTATAACGTTACTGGTTTCACATTCACCACCCTGAATTGACTCTCTTCCGGGCGCTATCATGCCATA
CCGCGAAAGGTTTTGCGCCATTCGATGGTGTCCGGGATCTCGACGCTCTCCCTTATGCGACTCCTGCATT
AGGAAGCAGCCCAGTAGTAGGTTGAGGCCGTTGAGCACCGCCGCCGCAAGGAATGGTGCATGCAAGGAGA
TGGCGCCCAACAGTCCCCCGGCCACGGGGCCTGCCACCATACCCACGCCGAAACAAGCGCTCATGAGCCC
GAAGTGGCGAGCCCGATCTTCCCCATCGGTGATGTCGGCGATATAGGCGCCAGCAACCGCACCTGTGGCG
CCGGTGATGCCGGCCACGATGCGTCCGGCGTAGAGGATCGAGATCTCGATCCCGCGAAATTAATACGACT
CACTATAGGGGAATTGTGAGCGGATAACAATTCCCCTCTAGAAATAATTTTGTTTAACTTTGGCCCAGGA
GATATACATATGCATCACCACCATCACCATGAAAATCTGTATTTTCAGGCAGACCAGACCAATCCGTATA
AGCTGATGGACGAGGCGGCGCAGAAAACGTTCGATCGCCTGAAGAATGAGCAACCGCAAATTCGGGCCAA
CCCGGATTATCTGCGTACCATTGTTGATCAGGAACTGCTGCCATACGTACAGGTGAAATACGCCGGTGCG
CTGGTGCTGGGCCAGTATTACAAGAGTGCGACCCCTGCTCAACGTGAAGCCTACTTTGCCGCTTTCCGTG
AGTACCTGAAGCAGGCTTACGGTCAGGCGCTGGCGATGTATCACGGTCAAACCTATCAGATTGCGCCAGA
ACAGCCGCTGGGCGATAAAACCATTGTGCCTATTCGCGTTACCATTATTGACCCGAATGGCCGTCCGCCG
GTGGATCTGGACTTCCAGTGGCGTAAAAACTCCCAGACGGGCAATTGGCAGGCTTACGACATGATTGCTG
AAGGCGTCAGTATGATCACCACCAAACAAAACGAGTGGGGAACGCTGCTGCGTACCAAAGGTATCGACGG
CCTGACTGCGCAACTGAAATCGATTTCTCAACAGAAAATCACTCTGGAAGAGAAAAAATAAGAGAGACCG
GCCGGCCGATCCGGCTGCTAACAAAGCCCGAAAGGAAGCTGAGTTGGCTGCTGCCACCGCTGAGCAATAA
CTAGCATAACCCCTTGGGGCCTCTAAACGGGTCTTGAGGGGTTTTTTGCTGAAAGGAGGAACTATATCCG
GATTGGCGAATGGG
[124 nt withheld, positions 3515-3638]
C
[91 nt withheld, positions 3640-3730]
A
[49 nt withheld, positions 3732-3780]
CCTTTGACGTTGGAGTCCACGTTCTTT
[37 nt withheld, positions 3808-3844]
ACCCTATCTCGGTCTATTCTTTTGATTTATAAGGGATTTTGCCGATTTCGGCCTATTGGTTAAAAAATGA
GCTGATTTAACAAAAATTTAACGCGAATTTTAACAAAATATTAACGCTTACAATTTAGGTGGCACTTTTC
GGGGAACGACGACCTGCAGCCAAGCTAGCTTGGCTGGACGTAAACTCCTCTTCAGACCTAATAACTTCGT
ATAGCATACATTATACGAAGTTATATTAAGGGTTATTGAATATGATCGGAATTGGGCTGCAGGAATTCGA
TAGCTTGGCTGCAGGTCGACCTCGAGGATGTGCGCGGAACCCCTATTTGTTTATTTTTCTAAATACATTC
AAATATGTATCCGCTCATGAGACAATAACCCTGATAAATGCTTCAATAATATTGAAAAAGGAAGAGTATG
AGTATTCAACATTTCCGTGTCGCCCTTATTCCCTTTTTTGCGGCATTTTGCCTTCCTGTTTTTGCTCACC
CAGAAACGCTGGTGAAAGTAAAAGATGCTGAAGATCAGTTGGGTGCACGAGTGGGTTACATCGAACTGGA
TCTCAACAGCGGTAAGATCCTTGAGAGTTTTCGCCCCGAAGAACGTTTTCCAATGATGAGCACTTTTAAA
GTTCTGCTATGTGGCGCGGTATTATCCCGTATTGACGCCGGGCAAGAGCAACTCGGTCGCCGCATACACT
ATTCTCAGAATGACTTGGTTGAGTACTCACCAGTCACAGAAAAGCATCTTACGGATGGCATGACAGTAAG
AGAATTATGCAGTGCTGCCATAACCATGAGTGATAACACTGCGGCCAACTTACTTCTGACAACGATCGGA
GGACCGAAGGAGCTAACCGCTTTTTTGCACAACATGGGGGATCATGTAACTCGCCTTGATCGTTGGGAAC
CGGAGCTGAATGAAGCCATACCAAACGACGAGCGTGACACCACGATGCCTGCAGCAATGGCAACAACGTT
GCGCAAACTATTAACTGGCGAACTACTTACTCTAGCTTCCCGGCAACAATTAATAGACTGGATGGAGGCG
GATAAAGTTGCAGGACCACTTCTGCGCTCGGCCCTTCCGGCTGGCTGGTTTATTGCTGATAAATCTGGAG
CCGGTGAGCGTGGCTCTCGCGGTATCATTGCAGCACTGGGGCCAGATGGTAAGCCCTCCCGTATCGTAGT
TATCTACACGACGGGGAGTCAGGCAACTATGGATGAACGAAATAGACAGATCGCTGAGATAGGTGCCTCA
CTGATTAAGCATTGGTAACTGTCAGACCAAGTTTACTCATATATACTTTAGATTGATTTAAAACTTCATT
TTTAATTTAAAAGGATCTAGGTGAAGATCCTTTTTGATAATCTCATGACCAAAATCCCTTAACGTGAGTT
TTCGTTCCACTGAGCGTCAGACCCCGTAGAAAAGATCAAAGGATCTTCTTGAGATCCTTTTTTTCTGCGC
GTAATCTGCTGCTTGCAAACAAAAAAACCACCGCTACCAGCGGTGGTTTGTTTGCCGGATCAAGAGCTAC
CAACTCTTTTTCCGAAGGTAACTGGCTTCAGCAGAGCGCAGATACCAAATACTGTCCTTCTAGTGTAGCC
GTAGTTAGGCCACCACTTCAAGAACTCTGTAGCACCGCCTACATACCTCGCTCTGCTAATCCTGTTACCA
GTGGCTGCTGCCAGTGGCGATAAGTCGTGTCTTACCGGGTTGGACTCAAGACGATAGTTACCGGATAAGG
CGCAGCGGTCGGGCTGAACGGGGGGTTCGTGCACACAGCCCAGCTTGGAGCGAACGACCTACACCGAACT
GAGATACCTACAGCGTGAGCTATGAGAAAGCGCCACGCTTCCCGAAGGGAGAAAGGCGGACAGGTATCCG
GTAAGCGGCAGGGTCGGAACAGGAGAGCGCACGAGGGAGCTTCCAGGGGGAAACGCCTGGTATCTTTATA
GTCCTGTCGGGTTTCGCCACCTCTGACTTGAGCGTCGATTTTTGTGATGCTCGTCAGGGGGGCGGAGCCT
ATGGAAAAACGCCAGCAACGCGGCCTTTTTACGGTTCCTGGCCTTTTGCTGGCCTTTTGCTCACATGTTC
TTTCCTGCGTTATCCCCTGATTCTGTGGATAACCGTATTACCGCCTTTGAGTGAGCTGATACCGCTCGCC
GCAGCCGAACGACCGAGCGCAGCGAGTCAGTGAGCGAGGAAGCGGAAGAGCGCCTGATGCGGTATTTTCT
CCTTACGCATCTGTGCGGTATTTCACACCGCAATGGTGCACT
Features (pLannotate 1.2.2; 19 found; start..end, strand, type, name):
    182..373     -  CDS            rop: Rop protein, which maintains plasmids at low copy number; rop
    390..770     +  CDS            YPB1_ECOLX: Protein predicted: Swiss-Prot protein existence level 4. From Escherichia coli.
    842..1133    -  CDS            TcR (fragment): tetracycline efflux protein; tet; confers resistance to tetracycline
   1148..1169    -  protein_bind   CAP binding site: CAP binding activates transcription in the presence of cAMP. E. coli catabolite activator protein
   1182..2264    -  CDS            lacI: lac repressor; lacI; The lac repressor binds to the lac operator to inhibit transcription in E. coli. This inhibition can be relieved by adding lactose or isopropyl-β-D-thiogalactopyranoside (IPTG).
   2265..2342    -  promoter       lacI promoter: lacI
   2350..2629    -  CDS            TcR (fragment): tetracycline efflux protein; tet; confers resistance to tetracycline
   2651..2669    +  promoter       T7 promoter: promoter for bacteriophage T7 RNA polymerase
   2670..2694    +  protein_bind   lac operator: The lac repressor binds to the lac operator to inhibit transcription in E. coli. This inhibition can be relieved by adding lactose or isopropyl-β-D-thiogalactopyranoside (IPTG). lac repressor encoded by lacI
   2779..3348    +  CDS            mlaC (fragment): MLAC_ECOLI - Also known as yrbC. Experimental evidence at protein level: Swiss-Prot protein existence level 1. Involved in a phospholipid transport pathway that maintains lipid asymmetry in the outer membrane by retrograde trafficking of phospholipids from the outer membrane to the inner membrane. May transfer phospholipid across the periplasmic space and deliver it to the MlaFEDB complex at the inner membrane. From Escherichia coli (strain K12).
   3374..3423    +  CDS            SET1 (fragment): solubility-enhancement tag derived from T7 phage gene 10B
   3431..3478    +  terminator     T7 terminator: transcription terminator for bacteriophage T7 RNA polymerase
   3515..3943    +  rep_origin     f1 ori (sequence partly withheld): f1 bacteriophage origin of replication; arrow indicates direction of (+) strand synthesis
   4045..4078    +  protein_bind   loxP: Cre-mediated recombination occurs in the 8-bp core sequence (GCATACAT). Cre recombinase
   4108..4126    +  misc_feature   MCS (fragment): pBluescript multiple cloning site
   4157..4261    +  promoter       AmpR promoter: bla
   4262..5122    +  CDS            AmpR: β-lactamase; bla; confers resistance to ampicillin, carbenicillin, and related antibiotics
   5293..5881    +  rep_origin     ori: high-copy-number ColE1/pMB1/pBR322/pUC origin of replication
   6067..80      -  misc_feature   bom (across the origin): basis of mobility region from pBR322
