[The description below was written by a language model from this plasmid's Addgene catalogue record and pLannotate feature annotations shown in this document.]
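Description:
pBEL2564 is a bacterial expression plasmid built on the pET21a backbone for producing and purifying an R147D point mutant of the E. coli protein MlaC carrying a 6xHis tag and a TEV protease cleavage site. MlaC is the periplasmic component of the Mla phospholipid transport pathway, which helps maintain outer membrane lipid asymmetry and is thought to shuttle phospholipid across the periplasm to the MlaFEDB complex at the inner membrane. The insert was introduced by Gibson cloning. The feature table annotates the mlaC coding region as a fragment, so less than the full-length gene is matched. It does not separately annotate the His tag or TEV site; the gap between the lac operator and the start of mlaC would fit an N-terminal tag as the construct name implies, but this is not explicit in the annotation.

Expression is driven by a T7 promoter with an adjacent lac operator and ends at a T7 terminator. The plasmid-borne lacI gene, under its own promoter, supplies the repressor, so transcription requires T7 RNA polymerase from the host and is induced with IPTG. The plasmid replicates from a ColE1/pMB1-type origin accompanied by rop and the bom region from pBR322, and is selected with ampicillin through the β-lactamase gene. The catalogue lists it as high copy, although rop normally lowers copy number. An f1 origin is also present. The annotation additionally reports a loxP site, a short multiple cloning site fragment, tetracycline resistance gene fragments and a small gene 10-derived tag fragment after mlaC. These appear to be backbone remnants, and the record assigns them no role. The associated work concerns protein-protein interactions in the Mla system, so the R147D variant is presumably used to test such an interaction, but the record does not state the mutation's effect.
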