Addgene plasmid #195679: pBEL2564
Purpose: Expression/purification of 6xHis-TEV-MlaC(R147D)
Depositing lab: Gira Bhabha & Damian Ekiert. Depositing organization: NYU Grossman School of Medicine. Publication: Protein-protein interactions in the Mla lipid transport system probed by computational structure prediction and deep mutational scanning. MacRae MR, Puvanendran D, Haase MAB, Coudray N, Kolich L, Lam C, Baek M, Bhabha G, Ekiert DC. J Biol Chem. 2023 Apr 24:104744. doi: 10.1016/j.jbc.2023.104744. PubMed 37100290.
Backbone
  Vector backbone: pET21a
  Vector type: Bacterial Expression
Growth in bacteria
  Bacterial resistance: Ampicillin, 100 μg/mL
  Growth temperature: 37°C
  Growth strain: DH5alpha
  Copy number: High Copy
Gene/Insert
  Gene/Insert name: MlaC
  Species: E. coli
  Mutation: 6xHis-TEV-MlaC(R147D)
  Cloning method: Gibson Cloning
Terms and licenses: Academic/Nonprofit Terms; Industry Terms: Not Available to Industry
Depositor comments: Please visit https://www.biorxiv.org/content/10.1101/2022.12.09.519820v1 for bioRxiv preprint.
How to cite: pBEL2564 was a gift from Gira Bhabha & Damian Ekiert (Addgene plasmid # 195679 ; http://n2t.net/addgene:195679 ; RRID:Addgene_195679)
